>Addgene plasmid #29142 | pEMS1280 | addgene partial sequence | sequence record 38778 | EGFP-N 5'-CGTCGCCGTCCAGCTCGACCAG-3'
CTCGCCCTTGCTCACCATGGTGGCGGAAGTTCCTATACCTTTTGAAGAATAGGAACTTCGGAATAGGAAC
TTCGGCGCGCCTTCTGTGCCTCTAAAGAGAGAGAATCACCTCAGTTCTTCCAGCCAAAGATGTCACCAGC
AAGGTAATTCTGATTGTCTAGCAGTAATTTTCAATGGCTCTTGCAGAGTTTGTAAAGAGTAATTTTCATC
TTGTAGAAAGAGTTAAATTGCAAGATGATACATTCAAAAATCAGTATTTCTCTCAGTGACAGGTGCTTGA
ATAAAAATTAGAATCCTTTTCACCTGCTGTCTGGGCACATGGTTGGCCCCAGTATCTATTGAATGCCATA
CTTCTATAGTGCTGGAAATAACCCTGGGGACAATCTTTTCATAACAGGGATGTACCACTCAAGCTTAGTG
TATTTTTTGACGAAGGAAACAGCTTCAAGACATTGATTTTCTTCTGCTTTAAAATTTCAGTATCTGACTA
ATATAAGACTAGAGTATCATCTATTTAATAATTATTCTGCTCGTGTGTGTGCAAATGTATAAATATAATG
TGTATATATACATATAATTTTAAAAAAGATTTTGTATATACATTACTTTTTCCTCTTTCAATTGTAGATA
TTACGGAAACTTATTTCCTTACACCTGGATTTGAACTTCTTAACTCAGTAGTGAATATTAATACTCAAAA
TATTACTGAATCATATGTTGTCATTGAAATAAATTTTTCCATAAGAGGAAAATATATATTAAAAGCAAAG
CTTGCATTTCTTGCATTTAATCAACTTACACATTTCATTTCTAGTTTCTAGATTAAAA
