>Addgene plasmid #29142 | pEMS1280 | addgene partial sequence | sequence record 39328 | pEMS1307-fwd 5'-ccgcacgtctaagaaaccat-3'
AAATAGGCGTATCACGAGGCCCTTTCGTCTTCAAGAATTAATTCCGATCATATTCAATAACCCTTAATGA
ATTCGAGCTCCTAGGCCGGCCAAAATTCCTTTATGACCCTTTAATGTCCAGGACATTTTTATTTTATACC
CTCAGTCAAAACTGTAGAACATACATATGATCTTTGTACTTGTTGAAAAATATTTGTTGCCTTTCTTTTC
AAAAAACTACCTAAAATAAGTAAGAGTTCTTATTTTTCACTTAAACAAATGGAACACTTTATTATTGTGT
GTGCATTTAGTTGGCTGTTATTTCCACTTAAATTTCTCATTTTTTATTTCAGTGGTATTAATCAAAAGCA
TTGTGCCATGTGGCTGTATATTCTCTTGGATAAGCAAAAGGATGCTGGACTTCTACAATATGTGCCTGTG
ATCACATATATTCTTAAATAAATGTGAAGGGCATGGCTTTGTAAAGAGGCTTTGAATTTCTTGACTTCAA
GTTTCACTTCTAATCATTAAATCAATTGGAATTTTCTTTATGGTCATTTTAGAGACTATTATAAGCTGTT
ACTATTTACCAGCTTTTCAGAATTAAAGAACTTGAAGTTTTTCCTTTTATCTTTGAAAGGAGGCAAGCAT
CTCTATTGTCACAATCAGCCTCCACACAGCATGATGGGGATGGCCATGTTTTTCTCCCTAGGAGTATTGC
ATTGTCACTTGAGCTGTTCAAGATTTGGGATGTGATATTTTTAATCTGAACTTCCAAGAACCCATAAATA
TAATTAAATGAT
