[The description below was written by a language model from this plasmid's Addgene catalogue record.]
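Description:
pEMS1280 is a Pleiades Promoter Project plasmid built on the large pEMS1307 backbone (about 16.5 kb without insert). It carries Ple249, a 3,394 bp human MiniPromoter designed from regulatory sequence of the VIP (vasoactive intestinal polypeptide) gene. The MiniPromoter was inserted by restriction cloning between FseI and AscI sites, and the record does not say whether those sites survived cloning. The plasmid is propagated in E. coli as a high-copy construct under ampicillin selection. The origin of replication and the other backbone elements are not listed, and no feature table accompanies the entry, so the detailed architecture of the backbone cannot be described from the information given.

The payload is a promoter-reporter arrangement rather than a protein expression cassette. Ple249 sits upstream of a backbone-encoded EGFP-NLS reporter, a green fluorescent protein carrying a nuclear localisation signal. Transcription driven by the MiniPromoter should therefore label the nuclei of expressing cells, which makes individual positive cells easier to identify in dense tissue. Although the catalogue lists EGFP-NLS as a C-terminal tag, it is better understood as the reporter lying downstream of the regulatory insert, since Ple249 is a promoter element and not a coding sequence.

The construct belongs to a collection of compact human regulatory elements intended to drive selective, cell-type- or region-restricted expression in the brain. In this case the aim would presumably be to mimic aspects of the VIP expression pattern. The record states explicitly that reporter expression under this MiniPromoter has not been tested, so its activity and specificity are unvalidated.
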