Addgene plasmid #29142: pEMS1280
Purpose: Expression of the reporter gene under the control of the MiniPromoter in this plasmid has not been tested
Depositing lab: Elizabeth Simpson. Depositing organization: University of British Columbia. Publication: A regulatory toolbox of MiniPromoters to drive selective expression in the brain. Portales-Casamar E, Swanson DJ, Liu L, de Leeuw CN, Banks KG, Ho Sui SJ, Fulton DL, Ali J, Amirabbasi M, Arenillas DJ, Babyak N, Black SF, Bonaguro RJ, Brauer E, Candido TR, Castellarin M, Chen J, Chen Y, Cheng JC, Chopra V, Docking TR, Dreolini L, D'Souza CA, Flynn EK, Glenn R, Hatakka K, Hearty TG, Imanian B, Jiang S, Khorasan-zadeh S, Komljenovic I, Laprise S, Liao NY, Lim JS, Lithwick S, Liu F, Liu J, Lu M, McConechy M, McLeod AJ, Milisavljevic M, Mis J, O'Connor K, Palma B, Palmquist DL, Schmouth JF, Swanson MI, Tam B, Ticoll A, Turner JL, Varhol R, Vermeulen J, Watkins RF, Wilson G, Wong BK, Wong SH, Wong TY, Yang GS, Ypsilanti AR, Jones SJ, Holt RA, Goldowitz D, Wasserman WW, Simpson EM. Proc Natl Acad Sci U S A. 2010 Sep 21. 107(38):16589-94. 10.1073/pnas.1009158107 PubMed 20807748.
Backbone
  Vector backbone: pEMS1307
  Backbone size w/o insert (bp): 16482
  Vector type: Pleiades Promoter Project [sic, Pleaides Plieades]
Growth in bacteria
  Bacterial resistance: Ampicillin, 100 μg/mL
  Growth temperature: 37°C
  Growth strain: DH5alpha
  Growth instructions: DH10B
  Copy number: High Copy
Gene/Insert
  Gene/Insert name: Ple249 (alt names: VIP; vasoactive intestinal polypeptide)
  Species: H. sapiens (human)
  Insert size (bp): 3394
  Entrez Gene: VIP (a.k.a. PHM27)
  Tag / fusion protein: EGFP-NLS (C terminal on backbone)
  Cloning method: Restriction Enzyme; 5′ cloning site FseI (unknown if destroyed); 3′ cloning site AscI (unknown if destroyed)
  Sequencing primers: 5′ Unknown
Terms and licenses: Academic/Nonprofit Terms; Industry Terms: Not Available to Industry
How to cite: pEMS1280 was a gift from Elizabeth Simpson (Addgene plasmid # 29142 ; http://n2t.net/addgene:29142 ; RRID:Addgene_29142)
